>Addgene plasmid #240321 | pDonr 201_USP7_AA1-208 | addgene full sequence | sequence record 488953 | Addgene NGS Result
AAACTGTCTGCTTACATAAACAGTAATACAAGGGGTGTTATGAGCCATATTCAACGGGAAACGTCGAGGC
CGCGATTAAATTCCAACATGGATGCTGATTTATATGGGTATAAATGGGCTCGCGATAATGTCGGGCAATC
AGGTGCGACAATCTATCGCTTGTATGGGAAGCCCGATGCGCCAGAGTTGTTTCTGAAACATGGCAAAGGT
AGCGTTGCCAATGATGTTACAGATGAGATGGTCAGACTAAACTGGCTGACGGAATTTATGCCTCTTCCGA
CCATCAAGCATTTTATCCGTACTCCTGATGATGCATGGTTACTCACCACTGCGATCCCCGGAAAAACAGC
ATTCCAGGTATTAGAAGAATATCCTGATTCAGGTGAAAATATTGTTGATGCGCTGGCAGTGTTCCTGCGC
CGGTTGCATTCGATTCCTGTTTGTAATTGTCCTTTTAACAGCGATCGCGTATTTCGTCTCGCTCAGGCGC
AATCACGAATGAATAACGGTTTGGTTGATGCGAGTGATTTTGATGACGAGCGTAATGGCTGGCCTGTTGA
ACAAGTCTGGAAAGAAATGCATAAACTTTTGCCATTCTCACCGGATTCAGTCGTCACTCATGGTGATTTC
TCACTTGATAACCTTATTTTTGACGAGGGGAAATTAATAGGTTGTATTGATGTTGGACGAGTCGGAATCG
CAGACCGATACCAGGATCTTGCCATCCTATGGAACTGCCTCGGTGAGTTTTCTCCTTCATTACAGAAACG
GCTTTTTCAAAAATATGGTATTGATAATCCTGATATGAATAAATTGCAGTTTCATTTGATGCTCGATGAG
TTTTTCTAATCAGAATTGGTTAATTGGTTGTAACACTGGCAGAGCATTACGCTGACTTGACGGGACGGCG
CAAGCTCATGACCAAAATCCCTTAACGTGAGTTTTCGTTCCACTGAGCGTCAGACCCCGTAGAAAAGATC
AAAGGATCTTCTTGAGATCCTTTTTTTCTGCGCGTAATCTGCTGCTTGCAAACAAAAAAACCACCGCTAC
CAGCGGTGGTTTGTTTGCCGGATCAAGAGCTACCAACTCTTTTTCCGAAGGTAACTGGCTTCAGCAGAGC
GCAGATACCAAATACTGTTCTTCTAGTGTAGCCGTAGTTAGGCCACCACTTCAAGAACTCTGTAGCACCG
CCTACATACCTCGCTCTGCTAATCCTGTTACCAGTGGCTGCTGCCAGTGGCGATAAGTCGTGTCTTACCG
GGTTGGACTCAAGACGATAGTTACCGGATAAGGCGCAGCGGTCGGGCTGAACGGGGGGTTCGTGCACACA
GCCCAGCTTGGAGCGAACGACCTACACCGAACTGAGATACCTACAGCGTGAGCTATGAGAAAGCGCCACG
CTTCCCGAAGGGAGAAAGGCGGACAGGTATCCGGTAAGCGGCAGGGTCGGAACAGGAGAGCGCACGAGGG
AGCTTCCAGGGGGAAACGCCTGGTATCTTTATAGTCCTGTCGGGTTTCGCCACCTCTGACTTGAGCGTCG
ATTTTTGTGATGCTCGTCAGGGGGGCGGAGCCTATGGAAAAACGCCAGCAACGCGGCCTTTTTACGGTTC
CTGGCCTTTTGCTGGCCTTTTGCTCACATGTTCTTTCCTGCGTTATCCCCTGATTCTGTGGATAACCGTA
TTACCGCTAGCCAGGAAGAGTTTGTAGAAACGCAAAAAGGCCATCCGTCAGGATGGCCTTCTGCTTAGTT
TGATGCCTGGCAGTTTATGGCGGGCGTCCTGCCCGCCACCCTCCGGGCCGTTGCTTCACAACGTTCAAAT
CCGCTCCCGGCGGATTTGTCCTACTCAGGAGAGCGTTCACCGACAAACAACAGATAAAACGAAAGGCCCA
GTCTTCCGACTGAGCCTTTCGTTTTATTTGATGCCTGGCAGTTCCCTACTCTCGCGTTAACGCTAGCATG
GATCTCGGGCCCCAAATAATGATTTTATTTTGACTGATAGTGACCTGTTCGTTGCAACAAATTGATGAGC
AATGCTTTTTTATAATGCCAACTTTGTACAAAAAAGCAGGCTTCATGAACCACCAGCAGCAGCAGCAGCA
GCAGAAAGCGGGCGAGCAGCAGTTGAGCGAGCCCGAGGACATGGAGATGGAAGCGGGAGATACAGATGAC
CCACCAAGAATTACTCAGAACCCTGTGATCAATGGGAATGTGGCCCTGAGTGATGGACACAACACCGCGG
AGGAGGACATGGAGGATGACACCAGTTGGCGCTCCGAGGCAACCTTTCAGTTCACTGTGGAGCGCTTCAG
CAGACTGAGTGAGTCGGTCCTTAGCCCTCCGTGTTTTGTGCGAAATCTGCCATGGAAGATTATGGTGATG
CCACGCTTTTATCCAGACAGACCACACCAAAAAAGCGTAGGATTCTTTCTCCAGTGCAATGCTGAATCTG
ATTCCACGTCATGGTCTTGCCATGCACAAGCAGTGCTGAAGATAATAAATTACAGAGATGATGAAAAGTC
GTTCAGTCGTCGTATTAGTCATTTGTTCTTCCATAAAGAAAATGATTGGGGATTTTCCAATTTTATGGCC
TGGAGTGAAGTGACCGATCCTGAGAAAGGATTTATAGATGATGACAAAGTTACCTTTGAAGTCTTTGTAC
AGGCGGATGCTCCCCATGGAGTTGCGTGGGATTCAAAGAAGTAAAACCCAGCTTTCTTGTACAAAGTTGG
CATTATAAGAAAGCATTGCTTATCAATTTGTTGCAACGAACAGGTCACTATCAGTCAAAATAAAATCATT
ATTTGCCATCCAGCTGCAGCTCTGGCCCGTGTCTCAAAATCTCTGATGTTACATTGCACAAGATAAAAAT
ATATCATCATGAACAATA
Features (pLannotate 1.2.2; 7 found; start..end, strand, type, name):
     40..849     +  CDS            KanR: aminoglycoside phosphotransferase; aph(3')-Ia; confers resistance to kanamycin in bacteria or G418 (Geneticin®) in eukaryotes
    992..1580    +  rep_origin     ori: high-copy-number ColE1/pMB1/pBR322/pUC origin of replication
   1715..1742    -  terminator     rrnB T2 terminator: transcription terminator T2 from the E. coli rrnB gene
   1874..1917    +  terminator     rrnB T1 terminator: Escherichia coli rrnB; transcription terminator T1 from the E. coli rrnB gene
   1973..2072    +  protein_bind   attL1: mutant version of attL; recombination site for the Gateway® LR reaction LR Clonase™
   2075..2701    +  CDS            USP7 (fragment): UBP7_HUMAN - Also known as HAUSP. Experimental evidence at protein level: Swiss-Prot protein existence level 1. (Microbial infection) Contributes to the overall stabilization and trans-activation capability of the herpesvirus 1 trans-acting transcriptional protein ICP0/VMW110 during HSV-1 infection. From Homo sapiens (Human).
   2706..2805    -  protein_bind   attL2: mutant version of attL; recombination site for the Gateway® LR reaction LR Clonase™
