[The description below was written by a language model from this plasmid's Addgene catalogue record and pLannotate feature annotations shown in this document.]
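Description:
pDonr 201_USP7_AA1-208 is a Gateway entry clone built on the pDONR 201 backbone and carrying an N-terminal fragment of human USP7 (also known as HAUSP), a ubiquitin-specific protease. The plasmid is small, about 2.9 kb in the sequenced record. It is maintained in E. coli through a high-copy ColE1/pUC-type origin of replication and selected with kanamycin via the aph(3')-Ia aminoglycoside phosphotransferase gene. The catalogue lists it as a bacterial expression vector, but the feature table shows no promoter driving the insert. This fits its role as a promoterless shuttle for recombinational cloning rather than an expression plasmid in its own right.

The insert is annotated as a USP7 coding fragment of roughly 630 nt, which matches the stated truncation to amino acids 1-208. It is flanked by attL1 upstream and attL2 downstream. These sites allow an LR Clonase reaction to transfer the fragment, in a defined orientation, into any attR-containing destination vector, which then supplies the promoter, tags and host-specific elements. The rrnB T1 and T2 transcription terminators sit upstream of attL1 and insulate the insert from read-through transcription originating in the backbone. No epitope tags or reporters are annotated within the cassette.

The catalogue purpose line refers to "USP9 (AA1-208)", whereas the plasmid name, gene field and sequence annotation all identify the insert as USP7, so the purpose text appears to be a typographical error. The associated work concerns proteomic identification of USP7 substrates and USP7 specificity, which suggests the truncation serves domain-mapping or interaction studies after transfer to expression vectors.
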