Addgene plasmid #240321: pDonr 201_USP7_AA1-208
Purpose: Entry vector for Gateway with USP9 (AA1-208)
Depositing lab: Junjie Chen. Depositing organization: University of Texas MD Anderson Cancer Center. Publication: USP7 substrates identified by proteomics analysis reveal the specificity of USP7. Nie L, Wang C, Liu X, Teng H, Li S, Huang M, Feng X, Pei G, Hang Q, Zhao Z, Gan B, Ma L, Chen J. Genes Dev. 2022 Sep 1;36(17-18):1016-1030. doi: 10.1101/gad.349848.122. Epub 2022 Oct 27. PubMed 36302555.
Backbone
  Vector backbone: pDonr 201
  Vector type: Bacterial Expression
Growth in bacteria
  Bacterial resistance: Kanamycin, 50 μg/mL
  Growth temperature: 37°C
  Growth strain: DH5alpha
  Copy number: High Copy
Gene/Insert
  Gene/Insert name: USP7
  Species: H. sapiens (human)
  Mutation: AA1-208
  Entrez Gene: USP7 (a.k.a. C16DELp13.2, DEL16P13.2, HAFOUS, HAUSP, TEF1)
  Cloning method: Gateway Cloning
Terms and licenses: Academic/Nonprofit Terms; Industry Terms: Not Available to Industry
How to cite: pDonr 201_USP7_AA1-208 was a gift from Junjie Chen (Addgene plasmid # 240321 ; http://n2t.net/addgene:240321 ; RRID:Addgene_240321)
